Addgene plasmid #83873: pDONR-IAA8
Purpose: Gateway donor vector for IAA8
Depositing lab: Jennifer Nemhauser. Depositing organization: University of Washington. Publication: A synthetic approach reveals extensive tunability of auxin signaling. Havens KA, Guseman JM, Jang SS, Pierre-Jerome E, Bolten N, Klavins E, Nemhauser JL. Plant Physiol. 2012 Sep;160(1):135-42. doi: 10.1104/pp.112.202184. Epub 2012 Jul 27. PubMed 22843664.
Backbone
  Vector backbone: pDONR221
  Backbone manufacturer: Invitrogen
  Vector type: Gateway Donor vector
Growth in bacteria
  Bacterial resistance: Kanamycin, 50 μg/mL
  Growth temperature: 37°C
  Growth strain: DH5alpha
  Copy number: Unknown
Gene/Insert
  Gene/Insert name: IAA8
  Species: A. thaliana (mustard weed)
  GenBank ID: NM_001202650.1
  Entrez Gene: IAA8 (a.k.a. AT2G22670, T9I22.11, T9I22_11, indoleacetic acid-induced protein 8)
  Cloning method: Gateway Cloning
  Sequencing primers: 5′ M13F; 3′ M13R
Terms and licenses: Academic/Nonprofit Terms; Industry Terms: Not Available to Industry
How to cite: pDONR-IAA8 was a gift from Jennifer Nemhauser (Addgene plasmid # 83873 ; http://n2t.net/addgene:83873 ; RRID:Addgene_83873)
