[The description below was written by a language model from this plasmid's Addgene catalogue record and pLannotate feature annotations shown in this document.]
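Description:
pDONR-IAA8 is a Gateway entry-type plasmid built on the pDONR221 backbone and carrying the Arabidopsis thaliana IAA8 coding sequence. Although catalogued as a "donor vector," the annotated 3,567-nt sequence shows the insert flanked by attL1 and attL2 rather than attP sites. This means the BP recombination has already taken place, and the plasmid serves as an entry clone ready for LR reactions. It is maintained in E. coli through a high-copy ColE1/pUC-type origin and selected with kanamycin through an aminoglycoside phosphotransferase (KanR) gene.

The payload is the IAA8 open reading frame of roughly 960 bp, sitting between the two attL sites in the forward orientation. IAA8 (AT2G22670) is a member of the Aux/IAA family. These are short-lived transcriptional repressors that interact with auxin response factors and dampen early auxin-responsive gene expression when auxin is low. No promoter is annotated upstream of the insert. The only promoter annotated is a T7 promoter beyond attL2 that points back toward the insert, so the plasmid is a shuttle for the coding sequence rather than an expression construct. The rrnB T1 and T2 terminators upstream of attL1 insulate the cassette from read-through transcription in bacteria. The short lacI and lacZα fragments are backbone remnants that include the M13 priming regions used for sequencing the insert.

The plasmid's stated purpose is to provide IAA8 for Gateway cloning, allowing LR Clonase-mediated transfer into destination vectors of choice. The associated publication concerns a synthetic approach to studying the tunability of auxin signaling. The record does not name the destination vectors or any tags used downstream.
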