Features (pLannotate 1.2.2; 10 found; start..end, strand, type, name):
    121..213     +  CDS            lacI (fragment): lac repressor; lacI; The lac repressor binds to the lac operator to inhibit transcription in E. coli. This inhibition can be relieved by adding lactose or isopropyl-β-D-thiogalactopyranoside (IPTG).
    268..295     -  terminator     rrnB T2 terminator: transcription terminator T2 from the E. coli rrnB gene
    427..470     +  terminator     rrnB T1 terminator: Escherichia coli rrnB; transcription terminator T1 from the E. coli rrnB gene
    517..553     -  CDS            lacZα (fragment): LacZα fragment of β-galactosidase; lacZ fragment
    569..668     +  protein_bind   attL1: mutant version of attL; recombination site for the Gateway® LR reaction LR Clonase™
    725..1687    +  CDS            IAA8: IAA8_ARATH - Experimental evidence at protein level: Swiss-Prot protein existence level 1. Aux/IAA proteins are short-lived transcriptional factors that function as repressors of early auxin response genes at low auxin concentrations. Repression is thought to result from the interaction with auxin response factors (ARFs), proteins that bind to the auxin- responsive promoter element (AuxRE). Formation of heterodimers with ARF proteins may alter their ability to modulate early auxin response genes expression. From Arabidopsis thaliana (Mouse-ear cress).
   1692..1791    -  protein_bind   attL2: mutant version of attL; recombination site for the Gateway® LR reaction LR Clonase™
   1809..1827    -  promoter       T7 promoter: promoter for bacteriophage T7 RNA polymerase
   1961..2770    +  CDS            KanR: aminoglycoside phosphotransferase; aph(3')-Ia; confers resistance to kanamycin in bacteria or G418 (Geneticin®) in eukaryotes
   2917..3505    +  rep_origin     ori: high-copy-number ColE1/pMB1/pBR322/pUC origin of replication
>Addgene plasmid #83873 | pDONR-IAA8 | depositor full sequence | sequence record 160270 | Full Sequence
CTTTCCTGCGTTATCCCCTGATTCTGTGGATAACCGTATTACCGCCTTTGAGTGAGCTGATACCGCTCGC
CGCAGCCGAACGACCGAGCGCAGCGAGTCAGTGAGCGAGGAAGCGGAAGAGCGCCCAATACGCAAACCGC
CTCTCCCCGCGCGTTGGCCGATTCATTAATGCAGCTGGCACGACAGGTTTCCCGACTGGAAAGCGGGCAG
TGAGCGCAACGCAATTAATACGCGTACCGCTAGCCAGGAAGAGTTTGTAGAAACGCAAAAAGGCCATCCG
TCAGGATGGCCTTCTGCTTAGTTTGATGCCTGGCAGTTTATGGCGGGCGTCCTGCCCGCCACCCTCCGGG
CCGTTGCTTCACAACGTTCAAATCCGCTCCCGGCGGATTTGTCCTACTCAGGAGAGCGTTCACCGACAAA
CAACAGATAAAACGAAAGGCCCAGTCTTCCGACTGAGCCTTTCGTTTTATTTGATGCCTGGCAGTTCCCT
ACTCTCGCGTTAACGCTAGCATGGATGTTTTCCCAGTCACGACGTTGTAAAACGACGGCCAGTCTTAAGC
TCGGGCCCCAAATAATGATTTTATTTTGACTGATAGTGACCTGTTCGTTGCAACAAATTGATGAGCAATG
CTTTTTTATAATGCCAACTTTGTACAAAAAAGCAGGCTTCAAAATGAGTTCTGGGAACGATAAGATAAAA
CAAGTCCTGCATATTGAAGATCTGATGTCTTATCGATTGCTAAGTGTGGATAAGGATGAACTGGTTACGT
CACCTTGTTTGAAAGAACGTAACTACTTGGGTCTCTCTGATTGTTCCTCTGTTGATAGCTCAACTATTCC
CAATGTTGTTGGGAAGAGCAATCTCAATTTCAAAGCTACTGAACTGAGGCTAGGTCTTCCTGAGTCTCAA
TCTCCTGAGAGAGAGACTGATTTCGGTTTGCTGAGTCCGAGAACACCCGATGAGAAGCTTCTCTTCCCGT
TGCTACCTTCTAAAGACAATGGTTCTGCTACTACAGGGCATAAGAATGTTGTTTCTGGTAACAAGAGAGG
ATTTGCTGACACTTGGGATGAGTTTTCGGGTGTGAAAGGATCTGTTAGACCTGGAGGAGGAATCAACATG
ATGTTGTCGCCGAAAGTTAAGGATGTCTCGAAGAGTATTCAAGAAGAAAGATCTCATGCTAAGGGTGGCT
TGAACAATGCACCAGCTGCCAAGGCACAGGTTGTTGGTTGGCCTCCAATCAGATCATACCGGAAGAATAC
AATGGCTTCTTCTACTTCGAAGAACACTGATGAGGTTGATGGGAAACCTGGTCTTGGTGTTCTGTTTGTG
AAGGTGAGCATGGATGGTGCTCCGTATCTGAGAAAGGTCGACTTGAGAACTTACACTTCCTATCAACAGT
TGTCTTCTGCACTTGAGAAAATGTTCAGCTGCTTCACCCTTGGTCAATGTGGTCTTCATGGTGCTCAAGG
GAGGGAAAGAATGAGCGAGATTAAACTGAAGGATCTTCTTCATGGATCAGAATTTGTGCTTACTTATGAA
GATAAAGACGGTGATTGGATGCTTGTTGGCGATGTTCCATGGGAGATATTTACTGAAACATGCCAGAAAC
TGAAGATCATGAAGGGTTCTGATTCTATTGGCTTAGCTCCAGGTGCAGTGGAGAAATCGAAGAACAAAGA
GCGGGTTTGACACCCAGCTTTCTTGTACAAAGTTGGCATTATAAGAAAGCATTGCTTATCAATTTGTTGC
AACGAACAGGTCACTATCAGTCAAAATAAAATCATTATTTGCCATCCAGCTGATATCCCCTATAGTGAGT
CGTATTACATGGTCATAGCTGTTTCCTGGCAGCTCTGGCCCGTGTCTCAAAATCTCTGATGTTACATTGC
ACAAGATAAAATAATATCATCATGAACAATAAAACTGTCTGCTTACATAAACAGTAATACAAGGGGTGTT
ATGAGCCATATTCAACGGGAAACGTCGAGGCCGCGATTAAATTCCAACATGGATGCTGATTTATATGGGT
ATAAATGGGCTCGCGATAATGTCGGGCAATCAGGTGCGACAATCTATCGCTTGTATGGGAAGCCCGATGC
GCCAGAGTTGTTTCTGAAACATGGCAAAGGTAGCGTTGCCAATGATGTTACAGATGAGATGGTCAGACTA
AACTGGCTGACGGAATTTATGCCTCTTCCGACCATCAAGCATTTTATCCGTACTCCTGATGATGCATGGT
TACTCACCACTGCGATCCCCGGAAAAACAGCATTCCAGGTATTAGAAGAATATCCTGATTCAGGTGAAAA
TATTGTTGATGCGCTGGCAGTGTTCCTGCGCCGGTTGCATTCGATTCCTGTTTGTAATTGTCCTTTTAAC
AGCGATCGCGTATTTCGTCTCGCTCAGGCGCAATCACGAATGAATAACGGTTTGGTTGATGCGAGTGATT
TTGATGACGAGCGTAATGGCTGGCCTGTTGAACAAGTCTGGAAAGAAATGCATAAACTTTTGCCATTCTC
ACCGGATTCAGTCGTCACTCATGGTGATTTCTCACTTGATAACCTTATTTTTGACGAGGGGAAATTAATA
GGTTGTATTGATGTTGGACGAGTCGGAATCGCAGACCGATACCAGGATCTTGCCATCCTATGGAACTGCC
TCGGTGAGTTTTCTCCTTCATTACAGAAACGGCTTTTTCAAAAATATGGTATTGATAATCCTGATATGAA
TAAATTGCAGTTTCATTTGATGCTCGATGAGTTTTTCTAATCAGAATTGGTTAATTGGTTGTAACACTGG
CAGAGCATTACGCTGACTTGACGGGACGGCGCAAGCTCATGACCAAAATCCCTTAACGTGAGTTACGCGT
CGTTCCACTGAGCGTCAGACCCCGTAGAAAAGATCAAAGGATCTTCTTGAGATCCTTTTTTTCTGCGCGT
AATCTGCTGCTTGCAAACAAAAAAACCACCGCTACCAGCGGTGGTTTGTTTGCCGGATCAAGAGCTACCA
ACTCTTTTTCCGAAGGTAACTGGCTTCAGCAGAGCGCAGATACCAAATACTGTTCTTCTAGTGTAGCCGT
AGTTAGGCCACCACTTCAAGAACTCTGTAGCACCGCCTACATACCTCGCTCTGCTAATCCTGTTACCAGT
GGCTGCTGCCAGTGGCGATAAGTCGTGTCTTACCGGGTTGGACTCAAGACGATAGTTACCGGATAAGGCG
CAGCGGTCGGGCTGAACGGGGGGTTCGTGCACACAGCCCAGCTTGGAGCGAACGACCTACACCGAACTGA
GATACCTACAGCGTGAGCTATGAGAAAGCGCCACGCTTCCCGAAGGGAGAAAGGCGGACAGGTATCCGGT
AAGCGGCAGGGTCGGAACAGGAGAGCGCACGAGGGAGCTTCCAGGGGGAAACGCCTGGTATCTTTATAGT
CCTGTCGGGTTTCGCCACCTCTGACTTGAGCGTCGATTTTTGTGATGCTCGTCAGGGGGGCGGAGCCTAT
GGAAAAACGCCAGCAACGCGGCCTTTTTACGGTTCCTGGCCTTTTGCTGGCCTTTTGCTCACATGTT
