>Addgene plasmid #83873 | pDONR-IAA8 | addgene partial sequence | sequence record 161419 | M13-Rev 5'-CAGGAAACAGCTATGACC-3'
CAGCTGGATGGCAAATAATGATTTTATTTTGACTGATAGTGACCTGTTCGTTGCAACAAATTGATAAGCA
ATGCTTTCTTATAATGCCAACTTTGTACAAGAAAGCTGGGTGTCAAACCCGCTCTTTGTTCTTCGATTTC
TCCACTGCACCTGGAGCTAAGCCAATAGAATCAGAACCCTTCATGATCTTCAGTTTCTGGCATGTTTCAG
TAAATATCTCCCATGGAACATCGCCAACAAGCATCCAATCACCGTCTTTATCTTCATAAGTAAGCACAAA
TTCTGATCCATGAAGAAGATCCTTCAGTTTAATCTCGCTCATTCTTTCCCTCCCTTGAGCACCATGAAGA
CCACATTGACCAAGGGTGAAGCAGCTGAACATTTTCTCAAGTGCAGAAGACAACTGTTGATAGGAAGTGT
AAGTTCTCAAGTCGACCTTTCTCAGATACGGAGCACCATCCATGCTCACCTTCACAAACAGAACACCAAG
ACCAGGTTTCCCATCAACCTCATCAGTGTTCTTCGAAGTAGAAGAAGCCATTGTATTCTTCCGGTATGAT
CTGATTGGAGGCCAACCAACAACCTGTGCCTTGGCAGCTGGTGCATTGTTCAAGCCACCCTTAGCATGAG
ATCTTTCTTCTTGAATACTCTTCGAGACATCCTTAACTTTCGGCGACAACATCATGTTGATTCCTCCTCC
AGGTCTAACAGATCCTTTCACACCCGAAAACTCATCCCAAGTGTCAGCAAATCCTCTCTTGTTACCAGAA
ACAACATTCTTATGCCCTGTAGTAGCAGAACCATTGTCTTTAGAAGGTAGCAACGGGAAGAGAAGCTTCT
CATCGGGTGTTCTCGGACTCAGCAAACCGAAATCAGTCTCTCTCTCAGGAGATTGAGACTC
