>Addgene plasmid #83873 | pDONR-IAA8 | addgene partial sequence | sequence record 161420 | M13-F20 5'-TGTAAAACGACGGCCAGT-3'
GATTTTATTTTGACTGATAGTGACCTGTTCGTTGCAACAAATTGATGAGCAATGCTTTTTTATAATGCCA
ACTTTGTACAAAAAAGCAGGCTTCAAAATGAGTTCTGGGAACGATAAGATAAAACAAGTCCTGCATATTG
AAGATCTGATGTCTTATCGATTGCTAAGTGTGGATAAGGATGAACTGGTTACGTCACCTTGTTTGAAAGA
ACGTAACTACTTGGGTCTCTCTGATTGTTCCTCTGTTGATAGCTCAACTATTCCCAATGTTGTTGGGAAG
AGCAATCTCAATTTCAAAGCTACTGAACTGAGGCTAGGTCTTCCTGAGTCTCAATCTCCTGAGAGAGAGA
CTGATTTCGGTTTGCTGAGTCCGAGAACACCCGATGAGAAGCTTCTCTTCCCGTTGCTACCTTCTAAAGA
CAATGGTTCTGCTACTACAGGGCATAAGAATGTTGTTTCTGGTAACAAGAGAGGATTTGCTGACACTTGG
GATGAGTTTTCGGGTGTGAAAGGATCTGTTAGACCTGGAGGAGGAATCAACATGATGTTGTCGCCGAAAG
TTAAGGATGTCTCGAAGAGTATTCAAGAAGAAAGATCTCATGCTAAGGGTGGCTTGAACAATGCACCAGC
TGCCAAGGCACAGGTTGTTGGTTGGCCTCCAATCAGATCATACCGGAAGAATACAATGGCTTCTTCTACT
TCGAAGAACACTGATGAGGTTGATGGGAAACCTGGTCTTGGTGTTCTGTTTGTGAAGGTGAGCATGGATG
GTGCTCCGTATCTGAGAAAGGTCGACTTGAGAACTTACACTTCCTATCAACAGTTGTCTTCTGCACTTGA
GAAAATGTTCAGCTGCTTCACCCTTGGTCAATGTGGTCTTCATGGTGCTCAAGGGAGGGAAAGAATGAGC
GAGATTAAACTGAA
